LOCUS       Exported 3536 bp ds-DNA circular SYN 13-MAY-2021
DEFINITION  Use to synthesize riboprobes for in situ hybridization (ISH) probe
            for Otx1. Not for gene expression..
ACCESSION   .
VERSION     .
KEYWORDS    pISH-Otx1
SOURCE      synthetic DNA construct
  ORGANISM  synthetic DNA construct
REFERENCE   1 (bases 1 to 3536)
  AUTHORS   Parrilla M, Chang I, Degl'Innocenti A, Omura M
  TITLE     Expression of homeobox genes in the mouse olfactory epithelium.
  JOURNAL   J Comp Neurol. 2016 Oct 1;524(14):2713-39. doi: 10.1002/cne.24051.
            Epub 2016 Jun 19.
  PUBMED    27243442
REFERENCE   2 (bases 1 to 3536)
  AUTHORS   .
  TITLE     Direct Submission
  JOURNAL   Exported May 13, 2021 from SnapGene Server 1.1.58
            http://www.snapgene.com
FEATURES             Location/Qualifiers
     source          1..3536
                     /organism="synthetic DNA construct"
                     /mol_type="other DNA"
     regulatory      33..42
                     /regulatory_class="other"
                     /note="vertebrate consensus sequence for strong initiation
                     of translation (Kozak, 1987)"
     regulatory      37..46
                     /regulatory_class="other"
                     /note="vertebrate consensus sequence for strong initiation
                     of translation (Kozak, 1987)"
     promoter        complement(661..679)
                     /label=SP6 promoter
                     /note="promoter for bacteriophage SP6 RNA polymerase"
     primer_bind     complement(662..679)
                     /label=SP6
                     /note="SP6 promoter, forward primer"
     primer_bind     complement(697..713)
                     /label=M13 rev
                     /note="common sequencing primer, one of multiple similar
                     variants"
     primer_bind     complement(697..713)
                     /label=M13 Reverse
                     /note="In lacZ gene. Also called M13-rev"
     primer_bind     complement(710..732)
                     /label=M13/pUC Reverse
                     /note="In lacZ gene"
     protein_bind    721..737
                     /label=lac operator
                     /bound_moiety="lac repressor encoded by lacI"
                     /note="The lac repressor binds to the lac operator to
                     inhibit transcription in E. coli. This inhibition can be
                     relieved by adding lactose or
                     isopropyl-beta-D-thiogalactopyranoside (IPTG)."
     promoter        complement(745..775)
                     /label=lac promoter
                     /note="promoter for the E. coli lac operon"
     protein_bind    790..811
                     /label=CAP binding site
                     /bound_moiety="E. coli catabolite activator protein"
                     /note="CAP binding activates transcription in the presence
                     of cAMP."
     primer_bind     complement(928..945)
                     /label=L4440
                     /note="L4440 vector, forward primer"
     rep_origin      complement(1099..1687)
                     /direction=LEFT
                     /label=ori
                     /note="high-copy-number ColE1/pMB1/pBR322/pUC origin of
                     replication"
     primer_bind     complement(1179..1198)
                     /label=pBR322ori-F
                     /note="pBR322 origin, forward primer"
     CDS             complement(1858..2718)
                     /codon_start=1
                     /gene="bla"
                     /product="beta-lactamase"
                     /label=AmpR
                     /note="confers resistance to ampicillin, carbenicillin, and
                     related antibiotics"
                     /translation="MSIQHFRVALIPFFAAFCLPVFAHPETLVKVKDAEDQLGARVGYI
                     ELDLNSGKILESFRPEERFPMMSTFKVLLCGAVLSRIDAGQEQLGRRIHYSQNDLVEYS
                     PVTEKHLTDGMTVRELCSAAITMSDNTAANLLLTTIGGPKELTAFLHNMGDHVTRLDRW
                     EPELNEAIPNDERDTTMPVAMATTLRKLLTGELLTLASRQQLIDWMEADKVAGPLLRSA
                     LPAGWFIADKSGAGERGSRGIIAALGPDGKPSRIVVIYTTGSQATMDERNRQIAEIGAS
                     LIKHW"
     primer_bind     2481..2500
                     /label=Amp-R
                     /note="Ampicillin resistance gene, reverse primer"
     promoter        complement(2719..2823)
                     /gene="bla"
                     /label=AmpR promoter
     rep_origin      complement(2901..3356)
                     /direction=LEFT
                     /label=f1 ori
                     /note="f1 bacteriophage origin of replication; arrow
                     indicates direction of (+) strand synthesis"
     primer_bind     complement(3038..3059)
                     /label=F1ori-F
                     /note="F1 origin, forward primer"
     primer_bind     3250..3269
                     /label=F1ori-R
                     /note="F1 origin, reverse primer"
     primer_bind     3482..3504
                     /label=M13/pUC Forward
                     /note="In lacZ gene"
     primer_bind     3496..3513
                     /label=M13 Forward
                     /note="In lacZ gene. Also called M13-F20 or M13 (-21)
                     Forward"
     primer_bind     3497..3513
                     /label=M13 fwd
                     /note="common sequencing primer, one of multiple similar
                     variants"
     primer_bind     3520..3
                     /label=T7
                     /note="T7 promoter, forward primer"
     promoter        3520..2
                     /label=T7 promoter
                     /note="promoter for bacteriophage T7 RNA polymerase"
ORIGIN
        1 gggcgaattg ggcccgacgt cgcatgctcc cggccgccat ggcggccgcg ggaattcgat
       61 tcgagagctc gggttcagag agcagcggcc agttcacgcc gcccgccgta tctagctctg
      121 cttcttcgtc tagctcagcg tccagtgcct ccgccaaccc cgcggctgct gcggccgcgg
      181 gcctgggtgg gaacccagtg gcagcagcgt cctctctgag cacgcctact gcttcgtcca
      241 tctggagccc ggcctccatc tcgccgggct cagcgccgac atccgtatcg gtgccagagc
      301 cactggccgc tccgagcaac gcctcgtgca tgcagcgctc ggtagccgca ggtgcggcca
      361 ctgccgcagc ctcctaccct atgtcctatg gccagggcgg aagctatggt cagggatacc
      421 ccgcgccctc ctcttcttac tttggcggtg tagactgcag ctcctaccta gcgcccatgc
      481 actctcatca ccacccgcac cagcttagcc ccatggcacc ctcctccatg gctggccatc
      541 atcaccatca ccctcatgcg caccacccac tgagccaatc aatcactagt gaattcgcgg
      601 ccgcctgcag gtcgaccata tgggagagct cccaacgcgt tggatgcata gcttgagtat
      661 tctatagtgt cacctaaata gcttggcgta atcatggtca tagctgtttc ctgtgtgaaa
      721 ttgttatccg ctcacaattc cacacaacat acgagccgga agcataaagt gtaaagcctg
      781 gggtgcctaa tgagtgagct aactcacatt aattgcgttg cgctcactgc ccgctttcca
      841 gtcgggaaac ctgtcgtgcc agctgcatta atgaatcggc caacgcgcgg ggagaggcgg
      901 tttgcgtatt gggcgctctt ccgcttcctc gctcactgac tcgctgcgct cggtcgttcg
      961 gctgcggcga gcggtatcag ctcactcaaa ggcggtaata cggttatcca cagaatcagg
     1021 ggataacgca ggaaagaaca tgtgagcaaa aggccagcaa aaggccagga accgtaaaaa
     1081 ggccgcgttg ctggcgtttt tccataggct ccgcccccct gacgagcatc acaaaaatcg
     1141 acgctcaagt cagaggtggc gaaacccgac aggactataa agataccagg cgtttccccc
     1201 tggaagctcc ctcgtgcgct ctcctgttcc gaccctgccg cttaccggat acctgtccgc
     1261 ctttctccct tcgggaagcg tggcgctttc tcatagctca cgctgtaggt atctcagttc
     1321 ggtgtaggtc gttcgctcca agctgggctg tgtgcacgaa ccccccgttc agcccgaccg
     1381 ctgcgcctta tccggtaact atcgtcttga gtccaacccg gtaagacacg acttatcgcc
     1441 actggcagca gccactggta acaggattag cagagcgagg tatgtaggcg gtgctacaga
     1501 gttcttgaag tggtggccta actacggcta cactagaaga acagtatttg gtatctgcgc
     1561 tctgctgaag ccagttacct tcggaaaaag agttggtagc tcttgatccg gcaaacaaac
     1621 caccgctggt agcggtggtt tttttgtttg caagcagcag attacgcgca gaaaaaaagg
     1681 atctcaagaa gatcctttga tcttttctac ggggtctgac gctcagtgga acgaaaactc
     1741 acgttaaggg attttggtca tgagattatc aaaaaggatc ttcacctaga tccttttaaa
     1801 ttaaaaatga agttttaaat caatctaaag tatatatgag taaacttggt ctgacagtta
     1861 ccaatgctta atcagtgagg cacctatctc agcgatctgt ctatttcgtt catccatagt
     1921 tgcctgactc cccgtcgtgt agataactac gatacgggag ggcttaccat ctggccccag
     1981 tgctgcaatg ataccgcgag acccacgctc accggctcca gatttatcag caataaacca
     2041 gccagccgga agggccgagc gcagaagtgg tcctgcaact ttatccgcct ccatccagtc
     2101 tattaattgt tgccgggaag ctagagtaag tagttcgcca gttaatagtt tgcgcaacgt
     2161 tgttgccatt gctacaggca tcgtggtgtc acgctcgtcg tttggtatgg cttcattcag
     2221 ctccggttcc caacgatcaa ggcgagttac atgatccccc atgttgtgca aaaaagcggt
     2281 tagctccttc ggtcctccga tcgttgtcag aagtaagttg gccgcagtgt tatcactcat
     2341 ggttatggca gcactgcata attctcttac tgtcatgcca tccgtaagat gcttttctgt
     2401 gactggtgag tactcaacca agtcattctg agaatagtgt atgcggcgac cgagttgctc
     2461 ttgcccggcg tcaatacggg ataataccgc gccacatagc agaactttaa aagtgctcat
     2521 cattggaaaa cgttcttcgg ggcgaaaact ctcaaggatc ttaccgctgt tgagatccag
     2581 ttcgatgtaa cccactcgtg cacccaactg atcttcagca tcttttactt tcaccagcgt
     2641 ttctgggtga gcaaaaacag gaaggcaaaa tgccgcaaaa aagggaataa gggcgacacg
     2701 gaaatgttga atactcatac tcttcctttt tcaatattat tgaagcattt atcagggtta
     2761 ttgtctcatg agcggataca tatttgaatg tatttagaaa aataaacaaa taggggttcc
     2821 gcgcacattt ccccgaaaag tgccacctga tgcggtgtga aataccgcac agatgcgtaa
     2881 ggagaaaata ccgcatcagg aaattgtaag cgttaatatt ttgttaaaat tcgcgttaaa
     2941 tttttgttaa atcagctcat tttttaacca ataggccgaa atcggcaaaa tcccttataa
     3001 atcaaaagaa tagaccgaga tagggttgag tgttgttcca gtttggaaca agagtccact
     3061 attaaagaac gtggactcca acgtcaaagg nnnnnnnnnn nnnnnnnnnn nnnnnnnnnn
     3121 nnnnnnnnnn nnnnnnnnnt nnnnnnnnnn nnnnnnnnnn nnnnnnnnnn nnnnnnnnnn
     3181 nnnnnnnnnn nnnnnnnnnn nnnnnnnnnn nnnnnnnnnn nnnnnnnnnn ngnnnnnnnn
     3241 nnnnnnnnnn nnnnnnnnnn nnnnnnnnnn nnnnnnnnnn nnnnnnnnnn nnnnnnnnnn
     3301 nnnnnnnnnn nnnnnnnnnn nnnnnnnnnn nnnnnnnnnn nnnnnnnnnn nnnnnnccat
     3361 tcgccattca ggctgcgcaa ctgttgggaa gggcgatcgg tgcgggcctc ttcgctatta
     3421 cgccagctgg cgaaaggggg atgtgctgca aggcgattaa gttgggtaac gccagggttt
     3481 tcccagtcac gacgttgtaa aacgacggcc agtgaattgt aatacgactc actata
//
