[The description below was written by a language model from this plasmid's Addgene catalogue record and the feature table of its GenBank file.]
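Description:
pISH-Otx1 is a riboprobe template plasmid built on the pGEM-T Easy cloning vector, carrying a 519 bp fragment of the mouse (M. musculus) homeobox gene Otx1. It is a bacterial plasmid only: the record states explicitly that it is not intended for gene expression, and it contains no eukaryotic promoter or polyadenylation signal. The total annotated length is 3536 bp. Propagation in E. coli relies on a high-copy ColE1/pUC-type origin, with selection through the beta-lactamase (AmpR) gene and its own promoter. An f1 phage origin is also present, a standard backbone element that allows single-stranded DNA production with helper phage.

The Otx1 fragment is not annotated as a feature in its own right, but it lies in the cloning region between opposing bacteriophage T7 and SP6 promoters, which are also the recorded sequencing primer sites. This arrangement lets either strand of the insert be transcribed in vitro, depending on which polymerase is used and on which side the plasmid is linearised. According to the depositor, cutting with ApaI and transcribing with SP6 RNA polymerase yields the antisense probe that hybridises to Otx1 mRNA; the T7 promoter would by implication give the sense strand, although the record does not describe that use. Flanking lacZ-alpha remnants (lac promoter, lac operator, CAP binding site, M13 primer sites) are backbone elements for blue/white screening. The two annotated Kozak consensus matches near the start of the insert region are automatic sequence hits and have no functional role here. The plasmid was used to generate in situ hybridisation probes in a study of homeobox gene expression in the mouse olfactory epithelium.
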