Addgene plasmid #84315: pISH-Otx1
Purpose: Use to synthesize riboprobes for in situ hybridization (ISH) probe for Otx1. Not for gene expression.
Depositing lab: Peter Mombaerts. Depositing organization: Max Planck Research Unit for Neurogenetics. Publication: Expression of homeobox genes in the mouse olfactory epithelium. Parrilla M, Chang I, Degl'Innocenti A, Omura M. J Comp Neurol. 2016 Oct 1;524(14):2713-39. doi: 10.1002/cne.24051. Epub 2016 Jun 19. PubMed 27243442.
Backbone
  Vector backbone: pGEM-T easy
  Backbone manufacturer: Promega
  Backbone size w/o insert (bp): 3015
Growth in bacteria
  Bacterial resistance: Ampicillin, 100 μg/mL
  Growth temperature: 37°C
  Growth strain: DH5alpha
  Copy number: High Copy
Gene/Insert
  Gene/Insert name: Otx1
  Species: M. musculus (mouse)
  Insert size (bp): 519
  Entrez Gene: Otx1 (a.k.a. A730044F23Rik, jv)
  Cloning method: Unknown
  Sequencing primers: 5′ T7; 3′ SP6
Terms and licenses: Academic/Nonprofit Terms; Industry Terms: Not Available to Industry
Depositor comments: ApaI digestion and SP6 RNA polymerase for antisense probe
How to cite: pISH-Otx1 was a gift from Peter Mombaerts (Addgene plasmid # 84315 ; http://n2t.net/addgene:84315 ; RRID:Addgene_84315)
