>Addgene plasmid #84315 | pISH-Otx1 | depositor partial sequence | sequence record 160904 | insert
CGAGAGCTCGGGTTCAGAGAGCAGCGGCCAGTTCACGCCGCCCGCCGTATCTAGCTCTGCTTCTTCGTCT
AGCTCAGCGTCCAGTGCCTCCGCCAACCCCGCGGCTGCTGCGGCCGCGGGCCTGGGTGGGAACCCAGTGG
CAGCAGCGTCCTCTCTGAGCACGCCTACTGCTTCGTCCATCTGGAGCCCGGCCTCCATCTCGCCGGGCTC
AGCGCCGACATCCGTATCGGTGCCAGAGCCACTGGCCGCTCCGAGCAACGCCTCGTGCATGCAGCGCTCG
GTAGCCGCAGGTGCGGCCACTGCCGCAGCCTCCTACCCTATGTCCTATGGCCAGGGCGGAAGCTATGGTC
AGGGATACCCCGCGCCCTCCTCTTCTTACTTTGGCGGTGTAGACTGCAGCTCCTACCTAGCGCCCATGCA
CTCTCATCACCACCCGCACCAGCTTAGCCCCATGGCACCCTCCTCCATGGCTGGCCATCATCACCATCAC
CCTCATGCGCACCACCCACTGAGCCAATCTTC
