>Addgene plasmid #84315 | pISH-Otx1 | addgene partial sequence | sequence record 166167 | T7 5'-TAATACGACTCACTATAGGG-3'
CTCCCGGCCGCCATGGCGGCCGCGGGAATTCGATTCGAGAGCTCGGGTTCAGAGAGCAGCGGCCAGTTCA
CGCCGCCCGCCGTATCTAGCTCTGCTTCTTCGTCTAGCTCAGCGTCCAGTGCCTCCGCCAACCCCGCGGC
TGCTGCGGCCGCGGGCCTGGGTGGGAACCCAGTGGCAGCAGCGTCCTCTCTGAGCACGCCTACTGCTTCG
TCCATCTGGAGCCCGGCCTCCATCTCGCCGGGCTCAGCGCCGACATCCGTATCGGTGCCAGAGCCACTGG
CCGCTCCGAGCAACGCCTCGTGCATGCAGCGCTCGGTAGCCGCAGGTGCGGCCACTGCCGCAGCCTCCTA
CCCTATGTCCTATGGCCAGGGCGGAAGCTATGGTCAGGGATACCCCGCGCCCTCCTCTTCTTACTTTGGC
GGTGTAGACTGCAGCTCCTACCTAGCGCCCATGCACTCTCATCACCACCCGCACCAGCTTAGCCCCATGG
CACCCTCCTCCATGGCTGGCCATCATCACCATCACCCTCATGCGCACCACCCACTGAGCCAATCAATCAC
TAGTGAATTCGCGGCCGCCTGCAGGTCGACCATATGGGAGAGCTCCCAACGCGTTGGATGCATAGCTTGA
GTATTCTATAGTGTCACCTAAATAGCTTGGCGTAATCATGGTCATAGCTGTTTCCTGTGTGAAATTGTTA
TCCGCTCACAATTCCACACAACATACGAGCCGGAAGCATAAAGTGTAAAGCCTGGGGTGCCTAATGAGTG
AGCTAACTCACATTAATTGCGTTGCGCTCACTGCCCGCTTTCCAGTCGGGAAACCTGTCGTGCCAGCTGC
ATTAATGAATCGGCCAACGCGCGGGGAGAGGCGGTTTGCGTATTGGGCGCTCTTCCGCTTCCTCGCTCAC
TGACTCGCTGCGCTCGGTCGTTCGGCTGCGGCGAGCGGTATCAGCTCACTCAAAGG
