>Addgene plasmid #84315 | pISH-Otx1 | addgene partial sequence | sequence record 166168 | SP6 5'-ATTTAGGTGACACTATAG-3'
TCCAACGCGTTGGGAGCTCTCCCATATGGTCGACCTGCAGGCGGCCGCGAATTCACTAGTGATTGATTGG
CTCAGTGGGTGGTGCGCATGAGGGTGATGGTGATGATGGCCAGCCATGGAGGAGGGTGCCATGGGGCTAA
GCTGGTGCGGGTGGTGATGAGAGTGCATGGGCGCTAGGTAGGAGCTGCAGTCTACACCGCCAAAGTAAGA
AGAGGAGGGCGCGGGGTATCCCTGACCATAGCTTCCGCCCTGGCCATAGGACATAGGGTAGGAGGCTGCG
GCAGTGGCCGCACCTGCGGCTACCGAGCGCTGCATGCACGAGGCGTTGCTCGGAGCGGCCAGTGGCTCTG
GCACCGATACGGATGTCGGCGCTGAGCCCGGCGAGATGGAGGCCGGGCTCCAGATGGACGAAGCAGTAGG
CGTGCTCAGAGAGGACGCTGCTGCCACTGGGTTCCCACCCAGGCCCGCGGCCGCAGCAGCCGCGGGGTTG
GCGGAGGCACTGGACGCTGAGCTAGACGAAGAAGCAGAGCTAGATACGGCGGGCGGCGTGAACTGGCCGC
TGCTCTCTGAACCCGAGCTCTCGAATCGAATTCCCGCGGCCGCCATGGCGGCCGGGAGCATGCGACGTCG
GGCCCAATTCGCCCTATAGTGAGTCGTATTACAATTCACTGGCCGTCGTTTTACAACGTCGTGACTGGGA
AAACCCTGGCGTTACCCAACTTAATCGCCTTGCAGCACATCCCCCTTTCGCCAGCTGGCGTAATAGCGAA
GAGGCCCGCACCGATCGCCCTTCCCAACAGTTGCGCAGCCTGAATGGCGAATGG
[124 nt withheld, positions 825-948]
CGCCGGCTTTCCCCGTCAA
